Addgene plasmid #244907: pUCmini-iCAP-hCA4-IV68
Purpose: Rep/Cap plasmid for producing variant AAV-hCA4-IV68
Depositing lab: Viviana Gradinaru. Depositing organization: California Institute of Technology. Publication: AAVs targeting human carbonic anhydrase IV enhance gene delivery to the brain. Lin C, Chen X, Hoang JD, Ristic F, Fan Y, Jang S, Chung JHA, Sullivan EE, Gawda T, Kavvathas B, Tran I, Li Y, Steele AD, Shay TF, Gradinaru V. Cell Rep. 2025 Oct 31;44(11):116419. doi: 10.1016/j.celrep.2025.116419. PubMed 41175373.
Backbone
  Vector backbone: pUC57-mini
  Vector type: Mammalian Expression, AAV
Growth in bacteria
  Bacterial resistance: Ampicillin, 100 μg/mL
  Growth temperature: 37°C
  Growth strain: NEB Stable
  Copy number: Unknown
Gene/Insert
  Gene/Insert name: Synthetic construct producing AAV REP/CAP
  Species: Synthetic
Terms and licenses: Academic/Nonprofit Terms; Industry Terms: Not Available to Industry
Depositor comments: Please visit https://doi.org/10.1101/2025.04.21.649868 for the bioRxiv preprint.
How to cite: pUCmini-iCAP-hCA4-IV68 was a gift from Viviana Gradinaru (Addgene plasmid # 244907 ; http://n2t.net/addgene:244907 ; RRID:Addgene_244907)
