[The description below was written by a language model from this plasmid's Addgene catalogue record and pLannotate feature annotations shown in this document.]
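Description:
pUCmini-iCAP-hCA4-IV68 is a 9.45 kb AAV Rep/Cap packaging plasmid, listed on a pUC57-mini backbone, that supplies the replication and capsid functions needed to produce the engineered capsid variant AAV-hCA4-IV68 in mammalian producer cells. It is propagated in E. coli through a high-copy ColE1/pUC origin and selected with ampicillin via the bla gene and its promoter. An f1 origin, lac promoter/operator and lacZα remnants, fragments of a pBluescript-type multiple cloning site and T7, T3 and SP6 phage promoters are also annotated as backbone leftovers. No ITRs are annotated, consistent with a helper plasmid that acts in trans and is not itself packaged.

The payload follows a tetracycline-regulated "iCAP" layout. An AAV2 Rep78 reading frame comes first, followed by a Tet transactivator. The annotation tool matched this to an rtTA3 fragment with VP16-derived minimal activation domains, and it ends at a bGH polyadenylation signal. The record does not establish whether the protein behaves as a Tet-on or Tet-off factor. Downstream, an array of tet operator repeats, annotated as fragments of the tight TRE promoter, precedes a partial Rep52 sequence and a full-length VP1 capsid reading frame. This arrangement suggests that transactivator-driven transcription boosts capsid expression. The cap gene was annotated by similarity to AAV2 VP1. The record does not state the parental serotype or the nature of the IV68 modification.

According to the associated publication title, the variant belongs to a set of capsids targeting human carbonic anhydrase IV to enhance gene delivery to the brain. The plasmid would typically be co-transfected with an ITR-flanked transgene plasmid and an adenoviral helper to make recombinant AAV.
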