Features (pLannotate 1.2.2; 31 found; start..end, strand, type, name):
     68..1930    +  CDS            Rep78: REP78_AAV2S - Experimental evidence at protein level: Swiss-Prot protein existence level 1. Plays an essential role in the initiation of viral DNA synthesis. Binds specifically to an inverted terminal repeat element (ITR) on the 3' and 5' ends of the viral DNA, where it cleaves a site specifically to generate a priming site for initiation of the synthesis of a complementary strand. Plays also a role as transcriptional regulator, DNA helicase and as key factors in site-specific integration of the viral genome. Regulates host PKA activity by interacting with host PRKX as a mechanism of interferi
   1971..2647    +  CDS            rtTA3 (fragment): reverse tetracycline transactivator 3 activates expression from Tet-responsive promoters in the presence of doxycycline
   2577..2687    +  CDS            VP48: 3 tandem repeats of the minimal activation domain of herpes simplex virus VP16 (Cheng et al., 2013)
   2726..2744    -  promoter       SP6 promoter: promoter for bacteriophage SP6 RNA polymerase
   2770..2994    +  polyA_signal   bGH poly(A) signal: bovine growth hormone polyadenylation signal
   2998..3019    +  promoter       SV40 promoter (fragment): SV40 enhancer and early promoter
   3055..3075    +  promoter       tight TRE promoter (fragment): Tet-responsive promoter PTight, consisting of seven tet operator sequences followed by the minimal CMV promoter
   3092..3112    +  promoter       tight TRE promoter (fragment): Tet-responsive promoter PTight, consisting of seven tet operator sequences followed by the minimal CMV promoter
   3129..3149    +  promoter       tight TRE promoter (fragment): Tet-responsive promoter PTight, consisting of seven tet operator sequences followed by the minimal CMV promoter
   3166..3186    +  promoter       tight TRE promoter (fragment): Tet-responsive promoter PTight, consisting of seven tet operator sequences followed by the minimal CMV promoter
   3203..3223    +  promoter       tight TRE promoter (fragment): Tet-responsive promoter PTight, consisting of seven tet operator sequences followed by the minimal CMV promoter
   3240..3260    +  promoter       tight TRE promoter (fragment): Tet-responsive promoter PTight, consisting of seven tet operator sequences followed by the minimal CMV promoter
   3277..3297    +  promoter       tight TRE promoter (fragment): Tet-responsive promoter PTight, consisting of seven tet operator sequences followed by the minimal CMV promoter
   3314..3334    +  promoter       tight TRE promoter (fragment): Tet-responsive promoter PTight, consisting of seven tet operator sequences followed by the minimal CMV promoter
   3351..3371    +  promoter       tight TRE promoter (fragment): Tet-responsive promoter PTight, consisting of seven tet operator sequences followed by the minimal CMV promoter
   3388..3408    +  promoter       tight TRE promoter (fragment): Tet-responsive promoter PTight, consisting of seven tet operator sequences followed by the minimal CMV promoter
   3414..4031    +  CDS            Rep52 (fragment): REP52_AAV2S - Experimental evidence at protein level: Swiss-Prot protein existence level 1. Plays a critical role during packaging of viral DNA into empty capsids, where they are thought to be part of the packaging motor complex. The single stranded genomic DNA is packaged in a 3' to 5' direction and requires the association between viral DNA and Rep40. Regulates host PKA activity by interacting with host PRKX as a mechanism to interfere with helper virus propagation and to promote its own replication. From Adeno-associated virus 2 (isolate Srivastava/1982) (AAV-2).
   4051..6279    +  CDS            VP1: CAPSD_AAV2S - Experimental evidence at protein level: Swiss-Prot protein existence level 1. Capsid protein self-assembles to form an icosahedral capsid with a T=1 symmetry, about 22 nm in diameter, and consisting of 60 copies of three size variants of the capsid protein VP1, VP2 and VP3 which differ in their N-terminus. The capsid encapsulates the genomic ssDNA. Binds to host cell heparan sulfate and uses host ITGA5-ITGB1 as coreceptor on the cell surface to provide virion attachment to target cell. This attachment induces virion internalization predominantly through clathrin-dependent endocyt
   6546..6574    -  misc_feature   MCS (fragment): pBluescript multiple cloning site
   6587..6605    -  promoter       T3 promoter: promoter for bacteriophage T3 RNA polymerase
   6650..6666    -  protein_bind   lac operator: The lac repressor binds to the lac operator to inhibit transcription in E. coli. This inhibition can be relieved by adding lactose or isopropyl-β-D-thiogalactopyranoside (IPTG). lac repressor encoded by lacI
   6674..6704    -  promoter       lac promoter: promoter for the E. coli lac operon
   6719..6740    -  protein_bind   CAP binding site: CAP binding activates transcription in the presence of cAMP. E. coli catabolite activator protein
   6753..6845    -  CDS            lacI (fragment): lac repressor; lacI; The lac repressor binds to the lac operator to inhibit transcription in E. coli. This inhibition can be relieved by adding lactose or isopropyl-β-D-thiogalactopyranoside (IPTG).
   7028..7616    -  rep_origin     ori: high-copy-number ColE1/pMB1/pBR322/pUC origin of replication
   7787..8647    -  CDS            AmpR: β-lactamase; bla; confers resistance to ampicillin, carbenicillin, and related antibiotics
   8648..8752    -  promoter       AmpR promoter: bla
   8805..9233    -  rep_origin     f1 ori (sequence partly withheld): f1 bacteriophage origin of replication; arrow indicates direction of (+) strand synthesis
   9238..9393    -  CDS            lacZα (fragment): LacZα fragment of β-galactosidase; lacZ fragment
   9401..9419    +  promoter       T7 promoter: promoter for bacteriophage T7 RNA polymerase
   9428..9447    -  misc_feature   MCS (fragment): pBluescript multiple cloning site
>Addgene plasmid #244907 | pUCmini-iCAP-hCA4-IV68 | addgene full sequence | sequence record 492327 | Addgene NGS Result
GTCGACGGTATCGGGGGAGCTCGCAGGGTCTCCATTTTGAAGCGGGAGGTTTGAACGCGCAGCCGCCATG
CCGGGGTTTTACGAGATTGTGATTAAGGTCCCCAGCGACCTTGACGAGCATCTGCCCGGCATTTCTGACA
GCTTTGTGAACTGGGTGGCCGAGAAGGAATGGGAGTTGCCGCCAGATTCTGACATGGATCTGAATCTGAT
TGAGCAGGCACCCCTGACCGTGGCCGAGAAGCTGCAGCGCGACTTTCTGACGGAATGGCGCCGTGTGAGT
AAGGCCCCGGAGGCTCTTTTCTTTGTGCAATTTGAGAAGGGAGAGAGCTACTTCCACATGCACGTGCTCG
TGGAAACCACCGGGGTGAAATCCATGGTTTTGGGACGTTTCCTGAGTCAGATTCGCGAAAAACTGATTCA
GAGAATTTACCGCGGGATCGAGCCGACTTTGCCAAACTGGTTCGCGGTCACAAAGACCAGAAATGGCGCC
GGAGGCGGGAACAAGGTGGTGGATGAGTGCTACATCCCCAATTACTTGCTCCCCAAAACCCAGCCTGAGC
TCCAGTGGGCGTGGACTAATATGGAACAGTATTTAAGCGCCTGTTTGAATCTCACGGAGCGTAAACGGTT
GGTGGCGCAGCATCTGACGCACGTGTCGCAGACGCAGGAGCAGAACAAAGAGAATCAGAATCCCAATTCT
GATGCGCCGGTGATCAGATCAAAAACTTCAGCCAGGTACATGGAGCTGGTCGGGTGGCTCGTGGACAAGG
GGATTACCTCGGAGAAGCAGTGGATCCAGGAGGACCAGGCCTCATACATCTCCTTCAATGCGGCCTCCAA
CTCGCGGTCCCAAATCAAGGCTGCCTTGGACAATGCGGGAAAGATTATGAGCCTGACTAAAACCGCCCCC
GACTACCTGGTGGGCCAGCAGCCCGTGGAGGACATTTCCAGCAATCGGATTTATAAAATTTTGGAACTAA
ACGGGTACGATCCCCAATATGCGGCTTCCGTCTTTCTGGGATGGGCCACGAAAAAGTTCGGCAAGAGGAA
CACCATCTGGCTGTTTGGGCCTGCAACTACCGGGAAGACCAACATCGCGGAGGCCATAGCCCACACTGTG
CCCTTCTACGGGTGCGTAAACTGGACCAATGAGAACTTTCCCTTCAACGACTGTGTCGACAAGATGGTGA
TCTGGTGGGAGGAGGGGAAGATGACCGCCAAGGTCGTGGAGTCGGCCAAAGCCATTCTCGGAGGAAGCAA
GGTGCGCGTGGACCAGAAATGCAAGTCCTCGGCCCAGATAGACCCGACTCCCGTGATCGTCACCTCCAAC
ACCAACATGTGCGCCGTGATTGACGGGAACTCAACGACCTTCGAACACCAGCAGCCGTTGCAAGACCGGA
TGTTCAAATTTGAACTCACCCGCCGTCTGGATCATGACTTTGGGAAGGTCACCAAGCAGGAAGTCAAAGA
CTTTTTCCGGTGGGCAAAGGATCACGTGGTTGAGGTGGAGCATGAATTCTACGTCAAAAAGGGTGGAGCC
AAGAAAAGACCCGCCCCCAGTGACGCAGATATAAGTGAGCCCAAACGGGTGCGCGAGTCAGTTGCGCAGC
CATCGACGTCAGACGCGGAAGCTTCGATCAACTACGCGGACAGGTACCAAAACAAATGTTCTCGTCACGT
GGGCATGAATCTGATGCTGTTTCCCTGCAGACAATGCGAGAGACTGAATCAGAATTCAAATATCTGCTTC
ACTCACGGTGTCAAAGACTGTTTAGAGTGCTTTCCCGTGTCAGAATCTCAACCCGTTTCTGTCGTCAAAA
AGGCGTATCAGAAACTGTGCTACATTCATCACATCATGGGAAAGGTGCCAGACGCTTGCACTGCTTGCGA
CCTGGTCAATGTGGACTTGGATGACTGTGTTTCTGAACAATAAATGACTTAAACCAGGTATGAGTCGGCT
GGATAAATCTAAAGTCATAAACGGCGCTCTGGAATTACTCAATGAAGTCGGTATCGAAGGCCTGACGACA
AGGAAACTCGCTCAAAAGCTGGGAGTTGAGCAGCCTACCCTGTACTGGCACGTGAAGAACAAGCGGGCCC
TGCTCGATGCCCTGGCCATCGAGATGCTGGACAGGCATCATACCCACTTCTGCCCCCTGGAAGGCGAGTC
ATGGCAAGACTTTCTGCGGAACAACGCCAAGTCATTCCGCTGTGCTCTCCTCTCACATCGCGACGGGGCT
AAAGTGCATCTCGGCACCCGCCCAACAGAGAAACAGTACGAAACCCTGGAAAATCAGCTCGCGTTCCTGT
GTCAGCAAGGCTTCTCCCTGGAGAACGCACTGTACGCTCTGTCCGCCGTGGGCCACTTTACACTGGGCTG
CGTATTGGAGGAACAGGAGCATCAAGTAGCAAAAGAGGAAAGAGAGACACCTACCACCGATTCTATGCCC
CCACTTCTGAGACAAGCAATTGAGCTGTTCGACCGGCAGGGAGCCGAACCTGCCTTCCTTTTCGGCCTGG
AACTAATCATATGTGGCCTGGAGAAACAGCTAAAGTGCGAAAGCGGCGGGCCGGCCGACGCCCTTGACGA
TTTTGACTTAGACATGCTCCCAGCCGATGCCCTTGACGACTTTGACCTTGATATGCTGCCTGCTGACGCT
CTTGACGATTTTGACCTTGACATGCTCCCCGGGTAAATGCATGAATTCGATCTAGAGGGCCCTATTCTAT
AGTGTCACCTAAATGCTAGAGCTCGCTGATCAGCCTCGACTGTGCCTTCTAGTTGCCAGCCATCTGTTGT
TTGCCCCTCCCCCGTGCCTTCCTTGACCCTGGAAGGTGCCACTCCCACTGTCCTTTCCTAATAAAATGAG
GAAATTGCATCGCATTGTCTGAGTAGGTGTCATTCTATTCTGGGGGGTGGGGTGGGGCAGGACAGCAAGG
GGGAGGATTGGGAAGACAATAGCAGGCATGCTGGGGATGCGGTGGGCTCTATGGCTTCTGAGGCGGAAAG
AACCAGCTGGGGCTCGAATCAAGCTATCAAGTGCCACCTGACGTCTCCCTATCAGTGATAGAGAAGTCGA
CACGTCTCGAGCTCCCTATCAGTGATAGAGAAGGTACGTCTAGAACGTCTCCCTATCAGTGATAGAGAAG
TCGACACGTCTCGAGCTCCCTATCAGTGATAGAGAAGGTACGTCTAGAACGTCTCCCTATCAGTGATAGA
GAAGTCGACACGTCTCGAGCTCCCTATCAGTGATAGAGAAGGTACGTCTAGAACGTCTCCCTATCAGTGA
TAGAGAAGTCGACACGTCTCGAGCTCCCTATCAGTGATAGAGAAGGTACGTCTAGAACGTCTCCCTATCA
GTGATAGAGAAGTCGACACGTCTCGAGCTCCCTATCAGTGATAGAGAAGGTACCCCCTATATAAGCAGAG
AGATCTGTTCAAATTTGAACTGACTAAGCGGCTCCCGCCAGATTTTGGCAAGATTACTAAGCAGGAAGTC
AAGGACTTTTTTGCTTGGGCAAAGGTCAATCAGGTGCCGGTGACTCACGAGTTTAAAGTTCCCAGGGAAT
TGGCGGGAACTAAAGGGGCGGAGAAATCTCTAAAACGCCCACTGGGTGACGTCACCAATACTAGCTATAA
AAGTCTGGAGAAGCGGGCCAGGCTCTCATTTGTTCCCGAGACGCCTCGCAGTTCAGACGTGACTGTTGAT
CCCGCTCCTCTGCGACCGCTAGCTTCGATCAACTACGCGGACAGGTACCAAAACAAATGTTCTCGTCACG
TGGGCATGAATCTGATGCTGTTTCCCTGCAGACAATGCGAGAGACTGAATCAGAATTCAAATATCTGCTT
CACTCACGGTGTCAAAGACTGTTTAGAGTGCTTTCCCGTGTCAGAATCTCAACCCGTTTCTGTCGTCAAA
AAGGCGTATCAGAAACTGTGCTACATTCATCACATCATGGGAAAGGTGCCAGACGCTTGCACTGCTTGCG
ACCTGGTCAATGTGGACTTGGATGACTGTGTTTTTGAACAATAAATGACTTAAGCCAGGTATGGCTGCCG
ATGGTTATCTTCCAGATTGGCTCGAGGACAACCTTAGTGAAGGAATTCGCGAGTGGTGGGCTTTGAAACC
TGGAGCCCCTCAACCCAAGGCAAATCAACAACATCAAGACAACGCTCGAGGTCTTGTGCTTCCGGGTTAC
AAATACCTTGGACCCGGCAACGGACTCGACAAGGGGGAGCCGGTCAACGCAGCAGACGCGGCGGCCCTCG
AGCACGACAAGGCCTACGACCAGCAGCTCAAGGCCGGAGACAACCCGTACCTCAAGTACAACCACGCCGA
CGCCGAGTTCCAGGAGCGGCTCAAAGAAGATACGTCTTTTGGGGGCAACCTCGGGCGAGCAGTCTTCCAG
GCCAAAAAGAGGCTTCTTGAACCTCTTGGTCTGGTTGAGGAAGCGGCTAAGACGGCTCCTGGAAAGAAGA
GGCCTGTAGAGCAGTCTCCTCAGGAACCGGACTCCTCCGCGGGTATTGGCAAATCGGGTGCACAGCCCGC
TAAAAAGAGACTCAATTTCGGTCAGACTGGCGACACAGAGTCAGTCCCAGACCCTCAACCAATCGGAGAA
CCTCCCGCAGCCCCCTCAGGTGTGGGATCTCTTACAATGGCTTCAGGTGGTGGCGCACCAGTGGCAGACA
ATAACGAAGGTGCCGATGGAGTGGGTAGTTCCTCGGGAAATTGGCATTGCGATTCCCAATGGCTGGGGGA
CAGAGTCATCACCACCAGCACCCGAACCTGGGCCCTGCCCACCTACAACAATCACCTCTACAAGCAAATC
TCCAACAGCACATCTGGAGGATCTTCAAATGACAACGCCTACTTCGGCTACAGCACCCCCTGGGGGTATT
TTGACTTCAACAGATTCCACTGCCACTTCTCACCACGTGACTGGCAGCGACTCATCAACAACAACTGGGG
ATTCCGGCCTAAGCGACTCAACTTCAAGCTCTTCAACATTCAGGTCAAAGAGGTTACGGACAACAATGGA
GTCAAGACCATCGCCAATAACCTTACCAGCACGGTCCAGGTCTTCACGGACTCAGACTATCAGCTCCCGT
ACGTGCTCGGGTCGGCTCACGAGGGCTGCCTCCCGCCGTTCCCAGCGGACGTTTTCATGATTCCTCAGTA
CGGGTATCTGACGCTTAATGATGGAAGCCAGGCCGTGGGTCGTTCGTCCTTTTACTGCCTGGAATATTTC
CCGTCGCAAATGCTAAGAACGGGTAACAACTTCCAGTTCAGCTACGAGTTTGAGAACGTACCTTTCCATA
GCAGCTACGCTCACAGCCAAAGCCTGGACCGACTAATGAATCCACTCATCGACCAATACTTGTACTATCT
CTCAAAGACTATTAACGGTTCTGGACAGAATCAACAAACGCTAAAATTCAGTGTGGCCGGACCCAGCAAC
ATGGCTGTCCAGGGAAGAAACTACATACCTGGACCCAGCTACCGACAACAACGTGTCTCAACCACTGTGA
CTCAAAACAACAACAGCGAATTTGCTTGGCCTGGAGCTTCTTCTTGGGCTCTCAATGGACGTAATAGCTT
GATGAATCCTGGACCTGCTATGGCCAGCCACAAAGAAGGAGAGGACCGTTTCTTTCCTTTGTCTGGATCT
TTAATTTTTGGCAAACAAGGAACTGGAAGAGACAACGTGGATGCGGACAAAGTCATGATAACCAACGAAG
AAGAAATTAAAACTACTAACCCGGTAGCAACGGAGTCCTATGGACAAGTGGCCACAAACCACCAGAGTGC
CCAAGTTTCGGGTACGCTTGCTTATGCACAGGCGCAGACCGGCTGGGTTCAAAACCAAGGAATACTTCCG
GGTATGGTTTGGCAGGACAGAGATGTGTACCTGCAAGGACCCATTTGGGCCAAAATTCCTCACACGGACG
GCAACTTTCACCCTTCTCCGCTGATGGGAGGGTTTGGAATGAAGCACCCGCCTCCTCAGATCCTCATCAA
AAACACACCTGTACCTGCGGATCCTCCAACGGCCTTCAACAAGGACAAGCTGAACTCTTTCATCACCCAG
TATTCTACTGGCCAAGTCAGCGTGGAGATCGAGTGGGAGCTGCAGAAGGAAAACAGCAAGCGCTGGAACC
CGGAGATCCAGTACACTTCCAACTATTACAAGTCTAATAATGTTGAATTTGCTGTTAATACTGAAGGTGT
ATATAGTGAACCCCGCCCCATTGGCACCAGATACCTGACTCGTAATCTGTAATTGCTTGTTAATCAATAA
ACCGTTTAATTCGTTTCAGTTGAACTTTGGTCTCTGCGAAGGGCGAATTCGTTTAAACCTGCAGGACTAG
AGGTCCTGTATTAGAGGTCACGTGAGTGTTTTGCGACATTTTGCGACACCATGTGGTCACGCTGGGTATT
TAAGCCCGAGTGAGCACGCAGGGTCTCCATTTTGAAGCGGGAGGTTTGAACGCGCAGCCGCCAAGCCGAA
TTCTGCAGATATCCATCACACTGGCGGCCGCTCGACTAGAGCGGCCGCCACCGCGGTGGAGCTCCAGCTT
TTGTTCCCTTTAGTGAGGGTTAATTGCGCGCTTGGCGTAATCATGGTCATAGCTGTTTCCTGTGTGAAAT
TGTTATCCGCTCACAATTCCACACAACATACGAGCCGGAAGCATAAAGTGTAAAGCCTGGGGTGCCTAAT
GAGTGAGCTAACTCACATTAATTGCGTTGCGCTCACTGCCCGCTTTCCAGTCGGGAAACCTGTCGTGCCA
GCTGCATTAATGAATCGGCCAACGCGCGGGGAGAGGCGGTTTGCGTATTGGGCGCTCTTCCGCTTCCTCG
CTCACTGACTCGCTGCGCTCGGTCGTTCGGCTGCGGCGAGCGGTATCAGCTCACTCAAAGGCGGTAATAC
GGTTATCCACAGAATCAGGGGATAACGCAGGAAAGAACATGTGAGCAAAAGGCCAGCAAAAGGCCAGGAA
CCGTAAAAAGGCCGCGTTGCTGGCGTTTTTCCATAGGCTCCGCCCCCCTGACGAGCATCACAAAAATCGA
CGCTCAAGTCAGAGGTGGCGAAACCCGACAGGACTATAAAGATACCAGGCGTTTCCCCCTGGAAGCTCCC
TCGTGCGCTCTCCTGTTCCGACCCTGCCGCTTACCGGATACCTGTCCGCCTTTCTCCCTTCGGGAAGCGT
GGCGCTTTCTCATAGCTCACGCTGTAGGTATCTCAGTTCGGTGTAGGTCGTTCGCTCCAAGCTGGGCTGT
GTGCACGAACCCCCCGTTCAGCCCGACCGCTGCGCCTTATCCGGTAACTATCGTCTTGAGTCCAACCCGG
TAAGACACGACTTATCGCCACTGGCAGCAGCCACTGGTAACAGGATTAGCAGAGCGAGGTATGTAGGCGG
TGCTACAGAGTTCTTGAAGTGGTGGCCTAACTACGGCTACACTAGAAGAACAGTATTTGGTATCTGCGCT
CTGCTGAAGCCAGTTACCTTCGGAAAAAGAGTTGGTAGCTCTTGATCCGGCAAACAAACCACCGCTGGTA
GCGGTGGTTTTTTTGTTTGCAAGCAGCAGATTACGCGCAGAAAAAAAGGATCTCAAGAAGATCCTTTGAT
CTTTTCTACGGGGTCTGACGCTCAGTGGAACGAAAACTCACGTTAAGGGATTTTGGTCATGAGATTATCA
AAAAGGATCTTCACCTAGATCCTTTTAAATTAAAAATGAAGTTTTAAATCAATCTAAAGTATATATGAGT
AAACTTGGTCTGACAGTTACCAATGCTTAATCAGTGAGGCACCTATCTCAGCGATCTGTCTATTTCGTTC
ATCCATAGTTGCCTGACTCCCCGTCGTGTAGATAACTACGATACGGGAGGGCTTACCATCTGGCCCCAGT
GCTGCAATGATACCGCGAGACCCACGCTCACCGGCTCCAGATTTATCAGCAATAAACCAGCCAGCCGGAA
GGGCCGAGCGCAGAAGTGGTCCTGCAACTTTATCCGCCTCCATCCAGTCTATTAATTGTTGCCGGGAAGC
TAGAGTAAGTAGTTCGCCAGTTAATAGTTTGCGCAACGTTGTTGCCATTGCTACAGGCATCGTGGTGTCA
CGCTCGTCGTTTGGTATGGCTTCATTCAGCTCCGGTTCCCAACGATCAAGGCGAGTTACATGATCCCCCA
TGTTGTGCAAAAAAGCGGTTAGCTCCTTCGGTCCTCCGATCGTTGTCAGAAGTAAGTTGGCCGCAGTGTT
ATCACTCATGGTTATGGCAGCACTGCATAATTCTCTTACTGTCATGCCATCCGTAAGATGCTTTTCTGTG
ACTGGTGAGTACTCAACCAAGTCATTCTGAGAATAGTGTATGCGGCGACCGAGTTGCTCTTGCCCGGCGT
CAATACGGGATAATACCGCGCCACATAGCAGAACTTTAAAAGTGCTCATCATTGGAAAACGTTCTTCGGG
GCGAAAACTCTCAAGGATCTTACCGCTGTTGAGATCCAGTTCGATGTAACCCACTCGTGCACCCAACTGA
TCTTCAGCATCTTTTACTTTCACCAGCGTTTCTGGGTGAGCAAAAACAGGAAGGCAAAATGCCGCAAAAA
AGGGAATAAGGGCGACACGGAAATGTTGAATACTCATACTCTTCCTTTTTCAATATTATTGAAGCATTTA
TCAGGGTTATTGTCTCATGAGCGGATACATATTTGAATGTATTTAGAAAAATAAACAAATAGGGGTTCCG
CGCACATTTCCCCGAAAAGTGCCACCTAAATTGTAAGCGTTAATATTTTGTTAAAATTCGCGTTAAATTT
TTGTTAAATCAGCTCATTTTTTAACCAATAGGCCGAAATCGGCAAAATCCCTTATAAATCAAAAGAATAG
ACCGAGATAGGGT
[37 nt withheld, positions 8904-8940]
AAAGAACGTGGACTCCAACGTCAAAGG
[49 nt withheld, positions 8968-9016]
T
[91 nt withheld, positions 9018-9108]
G
[124 nt withheld, positions 9110-9233]
CCCATTCGCCATTCAGGCTGCGCAACTGTTGGGAAGGGCGATCGGTGCGGGCCTCTTCGCTATTACGCCA
GCTGGCGAAAGGGGGATGTGCTGCAAGGCGATTAAGTTGGGTAACGCCAGGGTTTTCCCAGTCACGACGT
TGTAAAACGACGGCCAGTGAGCGCGCGTAATACGACTCACTATAGGGCGAATTGGGTACCGGGCCCCCCC
TCGATCGAG
